>Addgene plasmid #237686 | p52K-GFP-linker-KS | addgene full sequence | sequence record 471762 | Addgene NGS Result
AAAAAAAATTAGTCAGCCATGGGGCGGAGAATGGGCGGAACTGGGCGGAGTTAGGGGCGGGATGGGCGGA
GTTAGGGGCGGGACTATGGTTGCTGACTAATTGAGATGCATGCTTTGCATACTTCTGCCTGCTGGGGAGC
CTGGGGACTTTCCACACCTGGTTGCTGACTAATTGAGATGCATGCTTTGCATACTTCTGCCTGCTGGGGA
GCCTGGGGACTTTCCACACCCTAACTGACACACATTCCACAGCTGGTTCTTTCCGCCTCAGGACTCTTCC
TTTTTCAATATTATTGAAGCATTTATCAGGGTTATTGTCTCATGAGCGGATACATATTTGAATGTATTTA
GAAAAATAAACAAATAGGGGTTCCGCGCACATTTCCCCGAAAAGTGCCACCTG
[124 nt withheld, positions 404-527]
C
[91 nt withheld, positions 529-619]
A
[49 nt withheld, positions 621-669]
CCTTTGACGTTGGAGTCCACGTTCTTT
[37 nt withheld, positions 697-733]
ACCCTATCTCGGTCTATTCTTTTGATTTATAAGGGATTTTGCCGATTTCGGCCTATTGGTTAAAAAATGA
GCTGATTTAACAAAAATTTAACGCGAATTTTAACAAAATATTAACGCTTACAATTTACGCCTTAAGATAC
ATTGATGAGTTTGGACAAACCACAACTAGAATGCAGTGAAAAAAATGCTTTATTTGTGAAATTTGTGATG
CTATTGCTTTATTTGTAACCATTATAAGCTGCAATAAACAAGTTAACAACAACAATTGCATTCATTTTAT
GTTTCAGGTTCAGGGGGAGGTGTGGGAGGTTTTTTAAAGCAAGTAAAACCTCTACAAATGTGGTATGGCT
GATTATGATCTAGAGTCGCGGCCGCTTTACTTCTATAGACAGGAGAAGAAGAACTGCGCTAGAACCAACT
TATTCATCATCATCATAGATCCTCCGCCTCCGCTTCCTCCGCCGCCCTTGTACAGCTCGTCCATGCCGAG
AGTGATCCCGGCGGCGGTCACGAACTCCTTCAGGACCATGTGATCGCGCTTCTCGTTGGGGTCTTTGCTC
AGGGCGGACTGGGTGCTCAGGTAGTGGTTGTCGGGCAGCAGCACGGGGCCGTCGCCGATGGGGGTGTTCT
GCTGGTAGTGGTCGGCGAGCTGCACGCTGCCGTCCTCGATGTTGTGGCGGATCTTGAAGTTCACCTTGAT
GCCGTTCTTCTGCTTGTCGGCCATGATATAGACGTTGTGGCTGTTGTAGTTGTACTCCAGCTTGTGCCCC
AGGATGTTGCCGTCCTCCTTGAAGTCGATGCCCTTCAGCTCGATGCGGTTCACCAGGGTGTCGCCCTCGA
ACTTCACCTCGGCGCGGGTCTTGTAGTTGCCGTCGTCCTTGAAGAAGATGGTGCGCTCCTGGACGTAGCC
TTCGGGCATGGCGGACTTGAAGAAGTCGTGCTGCTTCATGTGGTCGGGGTAGCGGCTGAAGCACTGCACG
CCGTAGGTCAGGGTGGTCACGAGGGTGGGCCAGGGCACGGGCAGCTTGCCGGTGGTGCAGATGAACTTCA
GGGTCAGCTTGCCGTAGGTGGCATCGCCCTCGCCCTCGCCGGACACGCTGAACTTGTGGCCGTTTACGTC
GCCGTCCAGCTCGACCAGGATGGGCACCACCCCGGTGAACAGCTCCTCGCCCTTGCTCACTATGGTGACG
ACCGGTGGATCCCGGGCCCGCGGTACCGTCGACTGCAGAATTCGGTACTCGCCGTCCTCTGGCTCGTACT
CATCGTCCTCGTCATATTCCTCCACGCCGCCGACGTTGCCAGCGCGCGCGGGTGCCACCGCCAGCCCAGG
TCCGGCCCCAGCTGCCTCCAGGGCGCGTCGGCTTGGGGCCCAGCGCAGGTCAGCGCCCGCGTCAAAGTAG
GACTCGGCCTCTCTATCGCCGCTGCCCGTGCCAGCCAGGGCCCTTTGCAGGCTGTGCATCAGCTCGCGGT
CGCTGAGCTCGCGCCGCCGGCTCACGCTCACGGCCTTGTGGATGCGCTCGTTGCGATAAACGCCCAGGTC
GTCGCTCAAGGTAAGCACCTTCAGCGCCATGCGCATGTAGAACCCCTCGATCTTTACCTCCTTGTCTATG
GGAACGTAAGGGGTATGGTATATCTTGCGGGCGTAAAACTTGCCCAGGCTAAGCATGGAATAGTTGATGG
CGGCCACCTTGTCAGCCAGGCTCAAGCTGCGCTCCTGCACCACTATGCTCTGCAGGATGTTTATCAAATC
GAGCAGCCAGCGGCCCTCGGGCTCTACTATGTTTAGCAGCGCATCCCTGAATGCCTCGTTGTCCCTGCTG
TGCTGCACTATAAGGAACAGCTGCGCCATGAGCGGCTTGCTATTTGGGTTTTGCTCCAGCGCGCTTACAA
AGTCCCACAGATGCATCAGTCCTATAGCCACCTCCTCGCGCGCCACAAGCGTACGCACGTGGTTGTTAAA
GCTTTTTTGAAAGTTAATCTCCTGGTTCACCGTCTGCTCGTATGCGGTTACCAGGTCGGCGGCCGCCACG
TGTGCGCGCGCGGGACTAATCCCGGTTCGCGCGTCGGGCTCAAAGTCCTCCTCGCGCAGCAACCGCTCGC
GATTCAGGCCATGCCGCAGCTCGCGCCCTGCGTGGAACTTTCGATCCCGCATCTCCTCGGGCTCCTCTCC
CTCGCGGTCGCGAAACAGGTTCTGCCGCGGCACGTACGCCTCACGCGTATCACGCTTCAGCTGCACCCTT
GGGTGCCGCTCAGGAGAGGGCGCTCCTAGCCGCGCCAGGCCCTCGCCCTCCTCCAAGTCCAGGTAGTGCC
GGGCCCGGCGCCGCGGGGGTTCGTAATCACCATCTGCTGCCGCGTCAACCGCGGATGTCGCCCCTCCTGA
CGCGGTAGGAGGAGGGGAGGGTGCCCTGCATGTCTGCCGCTGCTCTTGCTCTTGCCGCTGCTGAGGAGGG
GGGCGCATCTGCCGCAGCACCGGATGCATCTCGAGATCTGAGTCCGGTAGCGCTAGCGGATCTGACGGTT
CACACTAGCGGATCTGACGGTTCACGCTAGCGGATCTGACGGTTCACTAAACCAGCTCTGCTTATATAGA
CCTCCCACCGTACACGCCTACCGCCCATTTGCGTCAATGGGGCGGAGTTGTTACGACATTTTGGAAAGTC
CCGTTGATTTTGGTGCCAAAACAAACTCCCATTGACGTCAATGGGGTGGAGACTTGGAAATCCCCGTGAG
TCAAACCGCTATCCACGCCCATTGATGTACTGCCAAAACCGCATCACCATGGTAATAGCGATGACTAATA
CGTAGATGTACTGCCAAGTAGGAAAGTCCCATAAGGTCATGTACTGGGCATAATGCCAGGCGGGCCATTT
ACCGTCATTGACGTCAATAGGGGGCGTACTTGGCATATGATACACTTGATGTACTGCCAAGTGGGCAGTT
TACCGTAAATACTCCACCCATTGACGTCAATGGAAAGTCCCTATTGGCGTTACTATGGGAACATACGTCA
TTATTGACGTCAATGGGCGGGGGTCGTTGGGCGGTCAGCCAGGCGGGCCATTTACCGTAAGTTATGTAAC
GCGGAACTCCATATATGGGCTATGAACTAATGACCCCGTAATTGATTACTATTAATAACTAATGCATGGC
GGTAATACGGTTATCCACAGAATCAGGGGATAACGCAGGAAAGAACATGTGAGCAAAAGGCCAGCAAAAG
GCCAGGAACCGTAAAAAGGCCGCGTTGCTGGCGTTTTTCCATAGGCTCCGCCCCCCTGACGAGCATCACA
AAAATCGACGCTCAAGTCAGAGGTGGCGAAACCCGACAGGACTATAAAGATACCAGGCGTTTCCCCCTGG
AAGCTCCCTCGTGCGCTCTCCTGTTCCGACCCTGCCGCTTACCGGATACCTGTCCGCCTTTCTCCCTTCG
GGAAGCGTGGCGCTTTCTCATAGCTCACGCTGTAGGTATCTCAGTTCGGTGTAGGTCGTTCGCTCCAAGC
TGGGCTGTGTGCACGAACCCCCCGTTCAGCCCGACCGCTGCGCCTTATCCGGTAACTATCGTCTTGAGTC
CAACCCGGTAAGACACGACTTATCGCCACTGGCAGCAGCCACTGGTAACAGGATTAGCAGAGCGAGGTAT
GTAGGCGGTGCTACAGAGTTCTTGAAGTGGTGGCCTAACTACGGCTACACTAGAAGAACAGTATTTGGTA
TCTGCGCTCTGCTGAAGCCAGTTACCTTCGGAAAAAGAGTTGGTAGCTCTTGATCCGGCAAACAAACCAC
CGCTGGTAGCGGTGGTTTTTTTGTTTGCAAGCAGCAGATTACGCGCAGAAAAAAAGGATCTCAAGAAGAT
CCTTTGATCTTTTCTACGGGGTCTGACGCTCAGTGGAACGAAAACTCACGTTAAGGGATTTTGGTCATGA
GATTATCAAAAAGGATCTTCACCTAGATCCTTTTAAATTAAAAATGAAGTTTTAAATCAATCTAAAGTAT
ATATGAGTAACCTGAGGCTATGGCAGGGCCTGCCGCCCCGACGTTGGCTGCGAGCCCTGGGCCTTCACCC
GAACTTGGGGGGTGGGGTGGGGAAAAGGAAGAAACGCGGGCGTATTGGCCCCAATGGGGTCTCGGTGGGG
TATCGACAGAGTGCCAGCCCTGGGACCGAACCCCGCGTTTATGAACAAACGACCCAACACCGTGCGTTTT
ATTCTGTCTTTTTATTGCCGTCATAGCGCGGGTTCCTTCCGGTATTGTCTCCTTCCGTGTTTCAGTTAGC
CTCCCCCTAGGGTGGGCGAAGAACTCCAGCATGAGATCCCCGCGCTGGAGGATCATCCAGCCGGCGTCCC
GGAAAACGATTCCGAAGCCCAACCTTTCATAGAAGGCGGCGGTGGAATCGAAATCTCGTGATGGCAGGTT
GGGCGTCGCTTGGTCGGTCATTTCGAACCCCAGAGTCCCGCTCAGAAGAACTCGTCAAGAAGGCGATAGA
AGGCGATGCGCTGCGAATCGGGAGCGGCGATACCGTAAAGCACGAGGAAGCGGTCAGCCCATTCGCCGCC
AAGCTCTTCAGCAATATCACGGGTAGCCAACGCTATGTCCTGATAGCGGTCCGCCACACCCAGCCGGCCA
CAGTCGATGAATCCAGAAAAGCGGCCATTTTCCACCATGATATTCGGCAAGCAGGCATCGCCATGGGTCA
CGACGAGATCCTCGCCGTCGGGCATGCTCGCCTTGAGCCTGGCGAACAGTTCGGCTGGCGCGAGCCCCTG
ATGCTCTTCGTCCAGATCATCCTGATCGACAAGACCGGCTTCCATCCGAGTACGTGCTCGCTCGATGCGA
TGTTTCGCTTGGTGGTCGAATGGGCAGGTAGCCGGATCAAGCGTATGCAGCCGCCGCATTGCATCAGCCA
TGATGGATACTTTCTCGGCAGGAGCAAGGTGAGATGACAGGAGATCCTGCCCCGGCACTTCGCCCAATAG
CAGCCAGTCCCTTCCCGCTTCAGTGACAACGTCGAGCACAGCTGCGCAAGGAACGCCCGTCGTGGCCAGC
CACGATAGCCGCGCTGCCTCGTCTTGCAGTTCATTCAGGGCACCGGACAGGTCGGTCTTGACAAAAAGAA
CCGGGCGCCCCTGCGCTGACAGCCGGAACACGGCGGCATCAGAGCAGCCGATTGTCTGTTGTGCCCAGTC
ATAGCCGAATAGCCTCTCCACCCAAGCGGCCGGAGAACCTGCGTGCAATCCATCTTGTTCAATCATGCGA
AACGATCCTCATCCTGTCTCTTGATCGATCTTTGCAAAAGCCTAGGCCTCCAAAAAAGCCTCCTCACTAC
TTCTGGAATAGCTCAGAGGCCGAGGCGGCCTCGGCCTCTGCATAAAT
Features (pLannotate 1.2.2; 16 found; start..end, strand, type, name):
    273..377     -  promoter       AmpR promoter: bla
    404..832     +  rep_origin     f1 ori (sequence partly withheld): f1 bacteriophage origin of replication; arrow indicates direction of (+) strand synthesis
    866..987     -  polyA_signal   SV40 poly(A) signal: SV40 polyadenylation signal
   1010..1093    -  CDS            large T antigen (fragment): large T antigen from SV40 (simian virus 40)
   1200..1916    -  CDS            EGFP: EGFP is a basic (constitutively fluorescent) green fluorescent protein published in 1996, derived from Aequorea victoria. It is reported to be a rapidly-maturing weak dimer with moderate acid sensitivity.
   1930..1967    -  misc_feature   MCS (fragment): multiple cloning site
   1968..3212    -  CDS            L1: PKG3_ADE05 - Experimental evidence at protein level: Swiss-Prot protein existence level 1. Involved in viral genome packaging through its interaction with packaging proteins 1 and 2. After proteolytic cleavage by adenovirus protease, L1 52/55k protein is removed from the capsid during viral maturation. From Human adenovirus C serotype 5 (HAdV-5) (Human adenovirus 5).
   3213..3240    -  misc_feature   MCS (fragment): multiple cloning site
   3307..3510    -  promoter       CMV promoter: human cytomegalovirus (CMV) immediate early promoter
   3511..3814    -  enhancer       CMV enhancer: human cytomegalovirus immediate early enhancer
   3989..4577    -  rep_origin     ori: high-copy-number ColE1/pMB1/pBR322/pUC origin of replication
   4799..4815    +  polyA_signal   bGH poly(A) signal (fragment): bovine growth hormone polyadenylation signal
   4906..4953    -  polyA_signal   HSV TK poly(A) signal: herpes simplex virus thymidine kinase polyadenylation signal (Cole and Stacy, 1985)
   5012..5164    -  CDS            ble (fragment): BLE_KLEPN - Experimental evidence at protein level: Swiss-Prot protein existence level 1. Binding protein with a strong affinity to the bleomycin family of antibiotics. Binds to CL990; an antimitotic-antibiotic compound. From Klebsiella pneumoniae.
   5185..5979    -  CDS            NeoR/KanR: aminoglycoside phosphotransferase from Tn5; aph(3')-II (or nptII); confers resistance to neomycin, kanamycin, and G418 (Geneticin®)
   6014..271     -  promoter       SV40 promoter (across the origin): SV40 enhancer and early promoter
