[The description below was written by a language model from this plasmid's Addgene catalogue record and pLannotate feature annotations shown in this document.]
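Description:
p52K-GFP-linker-KS is a mammalian expression plasmid of about 6.1 kb built on the pEGFP-N1 backbone and assembled by Gibson cloning. It is intended for overexpression of a fusion of the human adenovirus 5 L1 52/55K protein with EGFP, followed by a linker and a "KS" element. In bacteria it replicates from a high-copy ColE1/pUC-type origin and is selected with kanamycin. The Tn5 NeoR/KanR gene sits downstream of both a bacterial bla promoter and the SV40 enhancer/early promoter and ends in the HSV TK polyadenylation signal, so the same marker can also confer G418 resistance in mammalian cells. An f1 origin is present as well. The short ble and bGH poly(A) fragments in the annotation are most likely incidental backbone matches.

The expression cassette follows the usual pEGFP-N1 layout. The CMV immediate-early enhancer and promoter drive the L1 52/55K coding sequence, which was inserted between remnants of the multiple cloning site. EGFP lies immediately downstream, placing the fluorescent protein at the C-terminus of 52K, and the SV40 poly(A) signal terminates the transcript. The linker and KS portion is not annotated as its own feature. By the construct name it should lie in the roughly 100 nt between the end of EGFP and the SV40 sequences. KS appears to refer to the micropeptide "killswitch" named in the title of the associated publication, which concerns probing condensate microenvironments, but the record does not describe its sequence or mechanism. L1 52/55K is an adenoviral genome-packaging protein. The plasmid would therefore be used to express a fluorescently trackable, killswitch-tagged version of it in transfected mammalian cells, probably to visualise and perturb 52K-containing condensates.
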