Addgene plasmid #237686: p52K-GFP-linker-KS
Purpose: For overexpression of 52K-GFP-linker-KS
Depositing lab: Denes Hnisz. Depositing organization: Max Planck Institute for Molecular Genetics. Publication: Probing condensate microenvironments with a micropeptide killswitch. Zhang Y, Stoppelkamp I, Fernandez-Pernas P, Allram M, Charman M, Magalhaes AP, Piedavent-Salomon M, Sommer G, Sung YC, Meyer K, Grams N, Halko E, Dongre S, Meierhofer D, Malszycki M, Ilik IA, Aktas T, Kraushar ML, Vastenhouw N, Weitzman MD, Grebien F, Niskanen H, Hnisz D. Nature. 2025 Jun 4. doi: 10.1038/s41586-025-09141-5. PubMed 40468084.
Backbone
  Vector backbone: pEGFP-N1
  Vector type: Mammalian Expression
Growth in bacteria
  Bacterial resistance: Kanamycin, 50 μg/mL
  Growth temperature: 37°C
  Growth strain: DH5alpha
  Copy number: High Copy
Gene/Insert
  Gene/Insert name: 52K-GFP-linker-KS
  Species: Adenovirus 5
  Cloning method: Gibson Cloning
Terms and licenses: Academic/Nonprofit Terms; Industry Terms: Not Available to Industry
How to cite: p52K-GFP-linker-KS was a gift from Denes Hnisz (Addgene plasmid # 237686 ; http://n2t.net/addgene:237686 ; RRID:Addgene_237686)
